>Addgene plasmid #86279 | pFETCh_GATAD2A | addgene full sequence | sequence record 190329 | Addgene NGS Result
TAACTGGGACTACAGGGATGTGCCACCATGTCCAGCTGATATTTTTTTAGAGATGGGGCCTCACTATGTT
GCCCAGGCTGGTCTCTATCTCCTGGCCTCAAGCAGTCTTCCCACCCCCCAGCCTCTCAAAGTGCTGGGAT
TCAGGCTGAGCCTCCGTGCCCAGCTAAGATAGTTTTTCATTGCTGCATAGTATTCCATCCTGCATTATTG
TCCTGTTGCACACATTTGTTTATGGTTTTCCACTGTTCTAAGCAGCACCGTGGTCAGCACTTCATTTCTG
TAGAACGTAGGTAGCTGCTCACCCTCTGATGATTGCCCCACACTTGGGATTACCTTGGCAGAGCCTGGCA
ATGTCAAGGCCATTGAGTTGCTGCCTAAATACTCTTCAGCTCTGGGGGGGCCTGGGATTTGAAACGTTGA
TTGAGGAGTAGTGTGGGTGGGTTTGCAAGGGCTCCTGGGTCCTTAGTCTGTATTGGGGCTGGGGTCTAGG
CAGCTATGGCTGGGCTCCTCCCAGGAGCCCTCCTGACGAGGGCCTTCTCAGCTGGTCGCTCTGTTCTGTT
GCAGGCGGGACCCTTGCGTTTGTCAGCCCAAGCCTGGCGGTGCACAAGAGCTCCTCGGCCGTGGACCGCC
AGCGAGAGTACCTCCTGGACATGATCCCACCCCGCTCCATCCCCCAGTCAGCCACGTGGAAAGGGAGCGG
AGGAGGTTCCGGTGGAGGTGGTTCTGGAGATTACAAGGATGACGACGATAAGGGCGATTACAAGGATGAC
GACGATAAGGGAGATTACAAGGATGACGACGATAAGGTTTCAGGAAGCGGAGCTACTAACTTCAGCCTGC
TGAAGCAGGCTGGAGACGTGGAGGAGAACCCTGGACCTGGATCGTTTCGCATGATTGAACAAGATGGATT
GCACGCAGGTTCTCCGGCCGCTTGGGTGGAGAGGCTATTCGGCTATGACTGGGCACAACAGACAATCGGC
TGCTCTGATGCCGCCGTGTTCCGGCTGTCAGCGCAGGGGCGCCCGGTTCTTTTTGTCAAGACCGACCTGT
CCGGTGCCCTGAATGAACTGCAGGACGAGGCAGCGCGGCTATCGTGGCTGGCCACGACGGGCGTTCCTTG
CGCAGCTGTGCTCGACGTTGTCACTGAAGCGGGAAGGGACTGGCTGCTATTGGGCGAAGTGCCGGGGCAG
GATCTCCTGTCATCTCACCTTGCTCCTGCCGAGAAAGTATCCATCATGGCTGATGCAATGCGGCGGCTGC
ATACGCTTGATCCGGCTACCTGCCCATTCGACCACCAAGCGAAACATCGCATCGAGCGAGCACGTACTCG
GATGGAAGCCGGTCTTGTCGATCAGGATGATCTGGACGAAGAGCATCAGGGGCTCGCGCCAGCCGAACTG
TTCGCCAGGCTCAAGGCGCGCATGCCCGACGGCGAGGATCTCGTCGTGACCCATGGCGATGCCTGCTTGC
CGAATATCATGGTGGAAAATGGCCGCTTTTCTGGATTCATCGACTGTGGCCGGCTGGGTGTGGCCGACCG
CTATCAGGACATAGCGTTGGCTACCCGTGATATTGCTGAAGAGCTTGGCGGCGAATGGGCTGACCGCTTC
CTCGTGCTTTACGGTATCGCCGCTCCCGATTCGCAGCGCATCGCCTTCTATCGCCTTCTTGACGAGTTCT
TCTGATTCGAACATCGGAAGACGGGCTCCCTCCTCCCCCACCTGGCCCCTGGTCTAGAAGGACCCACTGC
ACCACCCTCCGCTGGCTCGGGAAGACACCGTGCCCGCCCCAAGAGCAAGCACCGGCCATGCTGCAGAGGC
AAGACCTCAATTCTTGGCTGCAAAGTTTCATCAGGGCTAGGGGGCTGGTGCCGCCTCATAGGCAGACGAG
GATCATCGCTGGGGGACCTTTCCCGTGGGCTTTCTTCCTTTCTCTCTTTGCCTTTAGTTTGCCCGACACC
AGCAGAAAAGTGGACCTTGGGGGCTGGTTCTGCTCCTGGCCCCCTTGTTCAGCCCCTGCCGGCACACGGG
CGGCTCACCCTGGACACTGTGATGCGCATGGGCAAGGCCAGCGCCCGGGGCTTCTGAACCGAGCGGGGTG
TTTCATTTTTTTGCTTTTCCCTGTCTTAGGCTCCCAGTCTTTGACTGCCTTCCCATGGCGATCTATAAGT
TGAAAGATTTTTTTTTTCTTGGAAAGTCCTCTCCACTGACTGTAGCCTCCAATTCACTGGCCGTCGTTCA
CTGGCCGTCGTTTTACAACGTCGTGACTGGGAAAACCCTGGCGTTACCCAACTTAATCGCCTTGCAGCAC
ATCCCCCTTTCGCCAGCTGGCGTAATAGCGAAGAGGCCCGCACCGATCGCCCTTCCCAACAGTTGCGCAG
CCTGAATGGCGAATGCGATTTATTCAACAAAGCCGCCGTCCCGTCAAGTCAGCGTAATGCTCTGCCAGTG
TTACAACCAATTAACCAATTCTGATTAGAAAAACTCATCGAGCATCAAATGAAACTGCAATATATTCATA
TCAGGATTATCAATACCATATTTTTGAAAAAGCCGTTTCTGTAATGAAGGAGAAAACTCACCGAGGCAGT
TCCATAGGATGGCAAGATCCTGGTATCGGTCTGCGATTCCGACTCGTCCAACATCAATACAACCTATTAA
TTTCCCCTCGTCAAAAATAAGGTTATCAAGTGAGAAATCACCATGAGTGACGACTGAATCCGGTGAGAAT
GGCAAAAGCTTATGCATTTCTTTCCAGACTTGTTCAACAGGCCAGCCATTACGCTCGTCATCAAAATCAC
TCGCATCAACCAAACCGTTATTCATTCGTGATTGCGCCTGAGCGAGACGAAATACGCGATCGCTGTTAAA
AGGACAATTACAAACAGGAATCGAATGCAACCGGCGCAGGAACACTGCCAGCGCATCAACAATATTTTCA
CCTGAATCAGGATATTCTTCTAATACCTGGAATGCTGTTTTCCCGGGGATCGCAGTGGTGAGTAACCATG
CATCATCAGGAGTACGGATAAAATGCTTGATGGTCGGAAGAGGCATAAATTCCGTCAGCCAGTTTAGTCT
GACCATCTCATCTGTAACATCATTGGCAACGCTACCTTTGCCATGTTTCAGAAACAACTCTGGCGCATCG
GGCTTCCCATACAATCGATAGATTGTCGCACCTGATTGCCCGACATTATCGCGAGCCCATTTATACCCAT
ATAAATCAGCATCCATGTTGGAATTTAATCGCGGCTTCGAGCAAGACGTTTCCCGTTGAATATGGCTCAT
AACACCCCTTGTATTACTGTTTATGTAAGCAGACAGTTTTATTGTTCATGATGATATATTTTTATCTTGT
GCAATGTAACATCAGAGATTTTGAGACACAACGTGGCTTTGTTGAATAAATCGAACTTTTGCTGAGTTGA
AGGATCAGATCACGCATCTTCCCGACAACGCAGACCGTTCCGTGGCAAAGCAAAAGTTCAAAATCACCAA
CTGGTCCACCTACAACAAAGCTCTCATCAACCGTGGCTCCCTCACTTTCTGGCTGGATGATGGGGCGATT
CAGGCCTGGTATGAGTCAGCAACACCTTCTTCACGAGGCAGACCTCTCGACGGAGTTCCACTGAGCGTCA
GACCCCGTAGAAAAGATCAAAGGATCTTCTTGAGATCCTTTTTTTCTGCGCGTAATCTGCTGCTTGCAAA
CAAAAAAACCACCGCTACCAGCGGTGGTTTGTTTGCCGGATCAAGAGCTACCAACTCTTTTTCCGAAGGT
AACTGGCTTCAGCAGAGCGCAGATACCAAATACTGTTCTTCTAGTGTAGCCGTAGTTAGGCCACCACTTC
AAGAACTCTGTAGCACCGCCTACATACCTCGCTCTGCTAATCCTGTTACCAGTGGCTGCTGCCAGTGGCG
ATAAGTCGTGTCTTACCGGGTTGGACTCAAGACGATAGTTACCGGATAAGGCGCAGCGGTCGGGCTGAAC
GGGGGGTTCGTGCACACAGCCCAGCTTGGAGCGAACGACCTACACCGAACTGAGATACCTACAGCGTGAG
CTATGAGAAAGCGCCACGCTTCCCGAAGGGAGAAAGGCGGACAGGTATCCGGTAAGCGGCAGGGTCGGAA
CAGGAGAGCGCACGAGGGAGCTTCCAGGGGGAAACGCCTGGTATCTTTATAGTCCTGTCGGGTTTCGCCA
CCTCTGACTTGAGCGTCGATTTTTGTGATGCTCGTCAGGGGGGCGGAGCCTATGGAAAAACGCCAGCAAC
GCGGCCTTTTTACGGTTCCTGGCCTTTTGCTGGCCTTTTGCTCACATGTTCTTTCCTGCGTTATCCCCTG
ATTCTGTGGATAACCGTATTACCGCCTTTGAGTGAGCTGATACCGCTCGCCGCAGCCGAACGACCGAGCG
CAGCGAGTCAGTGAGCGAGGAAGCGGAAGAAGCTCGCACATTCAGCAGCGTTTTTCAGCGCGTTTTCGAT
CAACGTTTCAATGTTGGTATCAACACCAGGTTTAACTTTGAACTTATCGGCACTGACGGTTACTGATTTT
GAACTTTTGCTTTGCCACGGAACGGTCTGCGTTGTCGGGAAGATGCGTGATCTGATCCTTCAACTCAGCA
AAAGTTCCCAATACGCAAACCGCCTCTCCCCGCGCGTTGGCCGATTCATTAATGCAGCTGGCACGACAGG
TTTCCCGACTGGAAAGCGGGCAGTGAGCGCAACGCAATTAATGTGAGTTAGCTCACTCATTAGGCACCCC
AGGCTTTACACTTTATGCTTCCGGCTCGTATGTTGTGTGGAATTGTGAGCGGATAACAATTTCACACAGG
AAACAGCTATGACCATGATTACGCCAAGCTTGCATGCCTGCAGGTCGACTCTAGAGGATCCCCGGGTACC
GAGCTCGAATTAGCTTGCATGCCTGCAGGTCAATTCCCTGGCATTATGCCCAGTACATGACCTTATGGGA
CTTTCCTACTTGGCAGTACATCTACGTATTAGTCATCGCTATTACCATGGTGATGCGGTTTTGGCAGTAC
ATCAATGGGCGTGGATAGCGGTTTGACTCACGGGGATTTCAAGTCTCCACCCCATTGACGTCAATGGGAG
TTTGTTTTGGCACCAAAATCAACGGGACTTTCCAAAATGTCGTAACAACTCCGCCCCATTGACGCAAATG
GGCGGTAGGCGTGTACGGTGGGAGGTCTATATAAGCAGAGCTCGTTTAGTGAACCGTCAGATCGCCTGGA
GACGCCATCCACGCTGTTTTGACCTCCATAGGAGACACCGGGACCGATCCAGCCTGGGGATCCCGACCAT
GGCTTCGTACCCCTGCCATCAACACGCGTCTGCGTTCGACCAGGCTGCGCGTTCTCGCGGCCATAGCAAC
CGACGTACGGCGTTGCGCCCTCGCCGGCAGCAAGAAGCCACGGAAGTCCGCCTGGAGCAGAAAATGCCCA
CGCTACTGCGGGTTTATATAGACGGTCCTCACGGGATGGGGAAAACCACCACCACGCAACTGCTGGTGGC
CCTGGGTTCGCGCGACGATATCGTCTACGTACCCGAGCCGATGACTTACTGGCAGGTGCTGGGGGCTTCC
GAGACAATCGCGAACATCTACACCACACAACACCGCCTCGACCAGGGTGAGATATCGGCCGGGGACGCGG
CGGTGGTAATGACAAGCGCCCAGATAACAATGGGCATGCCTTATGCCGTGACCGACGCCGTTCTGGCTCC
TCATATCGGGGGGGAGGCTGGGAGCTCACATGCCCCGCCCCCGGCCCTCACCCTCATCTTCGACCGCCAT
CCCATCGCCGCCCTCCTGTGCTACCCGGCCGCGCGATACCTTATGGGCAGCATGACCCCCCAGGCCGTGC
TGGCGTTCGTGGCCCTCATCCCGCCGACCTTGCCCGGCACAAACATCGTGTTGGGGGCCCTTCCGGAGGA
CAGACACATCGACCGCCTGGCCAAACGCCAGCGCCCCGGCGAGCGGCTTGACCTGGCTATGCTGGCCGCG
ATTCGCCGCGTTTACGGGCTGCTTGCCAATACGGTGCGGTATCTGCAGGGCGGCGGGTCGTGGCGGGAGG
ATTGGGGACAGCTTTCGGGGACGGCCGTGCCGCCCCAGGGTGCCGAGCCCCAGAGCAACGCGGGCCCACG
ACCCCATATCGGGGACACGTTATTTACCCTGTTTCGGGCCCCCGAGTTGCTGGCCCCCAACGGCGACCTG
TACAACGTGTTTGCCTGGGCCTTGGACGTCTTGGCCAAACGCCTCCGTCCCATGCACGTCTTTATCCTGG
ATTACGACCAATCGCCCGCCGGCTGCCGGGACGCCCTGCTGCAACTTACCTCCGGGATGGTCCAGACCCA
CGTCACCACCCCCGGCTCCATACCGACGATCTGCGACCTGGCGCGCACGTTTGCCCGGGAGATGGGGGAG
GCTAACTGAGGATCCCACGTCACTATTGTATACTCTATATTATACTCTATGTTATACTCTGTAATCCTAC
TCAATAAACGTGTCACGCCTGTGAAACCGTACTAAGTCTCCCGTGTATTCTTATCACCATCAGGTGACAT
CCTCGCCCAGGCTGTCAATCATGCCGGTATCGATTCCAGTAGCACCGGCCCCACGCTGACAACCCACTCT
TGCAGCGTTAGCAGCGCCCCTCTTAACAAGCCGACCCCCACCAGCGTCGCGGTTACTAACACTCCTCTCC
CCGACCTGCAGCCCAGCTTCAGCCTCTGGAG
Features (pLannotate 1.2.2; 20 found; start..end, strand, type, name):
    564..692     +  CDS            GATAD2A (fragment): P66A_HUMAN - Experimental evidence at protein level: Swiss-Prot protein existence level 1. Transcriptional repressor. Enhances MBD2-mediated repression. Efficient repression requires the presence of GATAD2B. From Homo sapiens (Human).
    726..779     +  CDS            3xFLAG (fragment): three tandem FLAG® epitope tags
    783..807     +  CDS            3xFLAG (fragment): three tandem FLAG® epitope tags
    891..1682    +  CDS            neo: KKA2_KLEPN - Also known as kan, nptII. Experimental evidence at protein level: Swiss-Prot protein existence level 1. Resistance to kanamycin, neomycin, paromomycin, ribostamycin, butirosin and gentamicin B. From Klebsiella pneumoniae.
   2237..2393    +  CDS            lacZα (fragment): LacZα fragment of β-galactosidase; lacZ fragment
   2475..3290    -  CDS            KanR: aminoglycoside phosphotransferase; aph(3')-Ia; confers resistance to kanamycin in bacteria or G418 (Geneticin®) in eukaryotes
   3475..3615    +  CDS            TRA2_ECOLX (fragment): Protein predicted: Swiss-Prot protein existence level 4. Required for transposition of transposon Tn903. From Escherichia coli.
   3670..4258    +  rep_origin     ori: high-copy-number ColE1/pMB1/pBR322/pUC origin of replication
   4627..4716    +  CDS            lacI (fragment): lac repressor; lacI; The lac repressor binds to the lac operator to inhibit transcription in E. coli. This inhibition can be relieved by adding lactose or isopropyl-β-D-thiogalactopyranoside (IPTG).
   4729..4750    +  protein_bind   CAP binding site: CAP binding activates transcription in the presence of cAMP. E. coli catabolite activator protein
   4765..4795    +  promoter       lac promoter: promoter for the E. coli lac operon
   4803..4819    +  protein_bind   lac operator: The lac repressor binds to the lac operator to inhibit transcription in E. coli. This inhibition can be relieved by adding lactose or isopropyl-β-D-thiogalactopyranoside (IPTG). lac repressor encoded by lacI
   4856..4911    -  misc_feature   MCS: pUC18/19 multiple cloning site
   4912..4931    -  misc_feature   MCS (fragment): pUC18/19 multiple cloning site
   4937..5019    +  enhancer       CMV enhancer (fragment): human cytomegalovirus immediate early enhancer; contains an 18-bp deletion relative to the standard CMV enhancer
   5091..5108    -  promoter       CMV promoter (fragment): human cytomegalovirus (CMV) immediate early promoter
   5171..5222    +  promoter       CMVd2 promoter: truncated human cytomegalovirus (CMV) immediate early promoter that yields moderately reduced expression relative to the full-length promoter
   5313..5384    -  CDS            UL24_HHV11 (fragment): Experimental evidence at protein level: Swiss-Prot protein existence level 1. May participate in nuclear egress of viral particles. Plays a role in the dispersal of several host nucleolar proteins including NCL/nucleolin and NPM1. Since deletion of host NCL/nucleolin negatively impact on nuclear egress, UL24 supposedly acts on this process through its effect on host nucleoli. From Human herpesvirus 1 (strain 17) (HHV-1) (Human herpes simplex virus 1).
   5454..6449    +  CDS            ΔTK: truncated herpes simplex virus thymidine kinase (Salomon et al., 1995) confers sensitivity to nucleoside analogs such as acyclovir or ganciclovir
   6561..6722    +  CDS            UL122 (fragment): VIE2_HCMVT - Experimental evidence at protein level: Swiss-Prot protein existence level 1. Stimulates viral early and late gene expression and thus play a crucial role in the regulation of productive infection. In addition, activates quiescent cells to reenter the cell cycle and upregulates several E2F-responsive genes, which are responsible for pushing the cell into S phase. In S-phase, inhibits cellular DNA synthesis and blocks further cell cycle progression. From Human cytomegalovirus (strain Towne) (HHV-5) (Human herpesvirus 5).
