[The description below was written by a language model from this plasmid's Addgene catalogue record and pLannotate feature annotations shown in this document.]
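Description:
pFETCh_GATAD2A is a homology-directed repair donor plasmid built on the pFETCh_Donor backbone. It is used in a CRISPR epitope-tagging scheme to add a FLAG tag to the 3' end of the endogenous human GATAD2A (p66alpha) coding sequence. It propagates in E. coli from a high-copy ColE1/pUC-type origin under kanamycin selection (aph(3')-Ia KanR). The backbone also retains pUC-derived remnants, including lacZα and lacI fragments, the lac promoter/operator and multiple cloning site sequence.

The payload consists of GATAD2A homology arms, inserted by Gibson assembly, that flank a 3XFLAG-P2A-NeoR cassette. The feature table shows a fragment of the GATAD2A coding sequence, presumably the end of the 5' arm, directly upstream of the 3xFLAG sequence, followed by the neo (nptII) open reading frame. The P2A element and the 3' arm are not annotated individually. The annotation shows no dedicated promoter upstream of the cassette, so neomycin resistance should depend on in-frame integration at the target locus. There the P2A peptide separates the FLAG-tagged GATAD2A protein from the resistance enzyme, which allows G418 selection of correctly edited cells. Outside the arms, the annotation also detects CMV enhancer/promoter fragments preceding a truncated HSV thymidine kinase (ΔTK). This gene confers ganciclovir sensitivity and could serve for counter-selection against random integration, although the record does not state that use.

According to the depositor, the donor was co-transfected with two PX458-based Cas9/guide plasmids targeting GATAD2A into HepG2 cells, and editing was confirmed by PCR. The tagged line gave anti-FLAG ChIP-seq data that passed the depositor's quality tests, and anti-FLAG immunoprecipitation followed by mass spectrometry identified GATAD2A.
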