Addgene plasmid #86279: pFETCh_GATAD2A
Purpose: Donor vector for 3' FLAG tag of human GATAD2A
Depositing lab: Eric Mendenhall & Richard M. Myers. Depositing organization: University of Alabama in Huntsville. Publication: CETCh-seq: CRISPR epitope tagging ChIP-seq of DNA-binding proteins. Savic D, Partridge EC, Newberry KM, Smith SB, Meadows SK, Roberts BS, Mackiewicz M, Mendenhall EM, Myers RM. Genome Res. 2015 Sep 9. 10.1101/gr.193540.115 PubMed 26355004.
Backbone
  Vector backbone: pFETCh_Donor
  Vector type: CRISPR
Growth in bacteria
  Bacterial resistance: Kanamycin, 50 μg/mL
  Growth temperature: 37°C
  Growth strain: DH5alpha
  Copy number: High Copy
Gene/Insert
  Gene/Insert name: GATAD2A homology arms
  Species: H. sapiens (human)
  Entrez Gene: GATAD2A (a.k.a. p66alpha)
  Tag / fusion protein: 3XFLAG-P2A-NeoR (C terminal on insert)
  Cloning method: Gibson Cloning
  Sequencing primers: 5′ acgcctgtgaaaccgtacta; 3′ aactgttgggaagggcgatc
Terms and licenses: Academic/Nonprofit Terms; Industry Terms: Not Available to Industry
Depositor comments: This plasmid was co-transfected along with PX458_GATAD2A_1 and PX458_GATAD2A_2 into HepG2 cells, and genomic editing was verified by PCR. We performed ChIP-seq on this cell line using anti-FLAG Sigma F1804 and obtained data that passed our quality tests. Immunoprecipitation with anti-FLAG Sigma F1804 followed by mass spectrometry identified GATAD2A. All released data, including ChIP-seq files and validation data, are available at the ENCODE web portal: https://www.encodeproject.org/search/?searchTerm=flag&type=Experiment&lab.title=Richard+Myers%2C+HAIB . Note: This plasmid is part of the Mendenhall and Meyers CRISPR-based Tagging system to add a tag (currently using FLAG) to endogenous proteins. Please see https://www.addgene.org/crispr/tagging/ for more details.
How to cite: pFETCh_GATAD2A was a gift from Eric Mendenhall & Richard M. Myers (Addgene plasmid # 86279 ; http://n2t.net/addgene:86279 ; RRID:Addgene_86279)
