LOCUS       Exported 6752 bp ds-DNA circular SYN 12-MAY-2021
DEFINITION  Donor vector for 3' FLAG tag of human GATAD2A.
ACCESSION   .
VERSION     .
KEYWORDS    pFETCh_GATAD2A
SOURCE      synthetic DNA construct
  ORGANISM  synthetic DNA construct
REFERENCE   1 (bases 1 to 6752)
  AUTHORS   Savic D, Partridge EC, Newberry KM, Smith SB, Meadows SK, Roberts
            BS, Mackiewicz M, Mendenhall EM, Myers RM
  TITLE     CETCh-seq: CRISPR epitope tagging ChIP-seq of DNA-binding proteins.
  JOURNAL   Genome Res. 2015 Sep 9.
  PUBMED    26355004
REFERENCE   2 (bases 1 to 6752)
  AUTHORS   .
  TITLE     Direct Submission
  JOURNAL   Exported May 12, 2021 from SnapGene Server 1.1.58
            http://www.snapgene.com
FEATURES             Location/Qualifiers
     source          1..6752
                     /organism="synthetic DNA construct"
                     /mol_type="other DNA"
     CDS             743..766
                     /codon_start=1
                     /product="FLAG(R) epitope tag, followed by an enterokinase
                     cleavage site"
                     /label=FLAG
                     /translation="DYKDDDDK"
     CDS             770..793
                     /codon_start=1
                     /product="FLAG(R) epitope tag, followed by an enterokinase
                     cleavage site"
                     /label=FLAG
                     /translation="DYKDDDDK"
     CDS             797..820
                     /codon_start=1
                     /product="FLAG(R) epitope tag, followed by an enterokinase
                     cleavage site"
                     /label=FLAG
                     /translation="DYKDDDDK"
     CDS             836..892
                     /codon_start=1
                     /product="2A peptide from porcine teschovirus-1
                     polyprotein"
                     /label=P2A
                     /note="Eukaryotic ribosomes fail to insert a peptide bond
                     between the Gly and Pro residues, yielding separate
                     polypeptides."
                     /translation="ATNFSLLKQAGDVEENPGP"
     CDS             905..1699
                     /codon_start=1
                     /gene="aph(3')-II (or nptII)"
                     /product="aminoglycoside phosphotransferase from Tn5"
                     /label=NeoR/KanR
                     /note="confers resistance to neomycin, kanamycin, and G418
                     (Geneticin(R))"
                     /translation="MIEQDGLHAGSPAAWVERLFGYDWAQQTIGCSDAAVFRLSAQGRP
                     VLFVKTDLSGALNELQDEAARLSWLATTGVPCAAVLDVVTEAGRDWLLLGEVPGQDLLS
                     SHLAPAEKVSIMADAMRRLHTLDPATCPFDHQAKHRIERARTRMEAGLVDQDDLDEEHQ
                     GLAPAELFARLKARMPDGEDLVVTHGDACLPNIMVENGRFSGFIDCGRLGVADRYQDIA
                     LATRDIAEELGGEWADRFLVLYGIAAPDSQRIAFYRLLDEFF"
     primer_bind     complement(959..978)
                     /label=Neo-R
                     /note="Neomycin resistance gene, reverse primer"
     primer_bind     1569..1588
                     /label=Neo-F
                     /note="Neomycin resistance gene, forward primer"
     primer_bind     complement(2254..2271)
                     /label=M13 Forward
                     /note="In lacZ gene. Also called M13-F20 or M13 (-21)
                     Forward"
     primer_bind     complement(2254..2270)
                     /label=M13 fwd
                     /note="common sequencing primer, one of multiple similar
                     variants"
     primer_bind     complement(2263..2285)
                     /label=M13/pUC Forward
                     /note="In lacZ gene"
     CDS             complement(2489..3304)
                     /codon_start=1
                     /gene="aph(3')-Ia"
                     /product="aminoglycoside phosphotransferase"
                     /label=KanR
                     /note="confers resistance to kanamycin in bacteria or G418
                     (Geneticin(R)) in eukaryotes"
                     /translation="MSHIQRETSCSKPRLNSNMDADLYGYKWARDNVGQSGATIYRLYG
                     KPDAPELFLKHGKGSVANDVTDEMVRLNWLTEFMPLPTIKHFIRTPDDAWLLTTAIPGK
                     TAFQVLEEYPDSGENIVDALAVFLRRLHSIPVCNCPFNSDRVFRLAQAQSRMNNGLVDA
                     SDFDDERNGWPVEQVWKEMHKLLPFSPDSVVTHGDFSLDNLIFDEGKLIGCIDVGRVGI
                     ADRYQDLAILWNCLGEFSPSLQKRLFQKYGIDNPDMNKLQFHLMLDEFF"
     primer_bind     3212..3231
                     /label=Kan-R
                     /note="Kanamycin resistance gene, reverse primer"
     primer_bind     3296..3315
                     /label=pENTR-R
                     /note="pENTR vectors, reverse primer"
     rep_origin      3684..4272
                     /direction=RIGHT
                     /label=ori
                     /note="high-copy-number ColE1/pMB1/pBR322/pUC origin of
                     replication"
     primer_bind     4173..4192
                     /label=pBR322ori-F
                     /note="pBR322 origin, forward primer"
     primer_bind     4426..4443
                     /label=L4440
                     /note="L4440 vector, forward primer"
     protein_bind    4743..4764
                     /label=CAP binding site
                     /bound_moiety="E. coli catabolite activator protein"
                     /note="CAP binding activates transcription in the presence
                     of cAMP."
     promoter        4779..4809
                     /label=lac promoter
                     /note="promoter for the E. coli lac operon"
     protein_bind    4817..4833
                     /label=lac operator
                     /bound_moiety="lac repressor encoded by lacI"
                     /note="The lac repressor binds to the lac operator to
                     inhibit transcription in E. coli. This inhibition can be
                     relieved by adding lactose or
                     isopropyl-beta-D-thiogalactopyranoside (IPTG)."
     primer_bind     4822..4844
                     /label=M13/pUC Reverse
                     /note="In lacZ gene"
     primer_bind     4841..4857
                     /label=M13 rev
                     /note="common sequencing primer, one of multiple similar
                     variants"
     primer_bind     4841..4857
                     /label=M13 Reverse
                     /note="In lacZ gene. Also called M13-rev"
     promoter        5034..5236
                     /label=CMV promoter
                     /note="human cytomegalovirus (CMV) immediate early
                     promoter"
     primer_bind     5187..5207
                     /label=CMV-F
                     /note="Human CMV immediate early promoter, forward primer"
     primer_bind     5233..5257
                     /label=LNCX
                     /note="Human CMV promoter, forward primer"
     CDS             5333..6463
                     /codon_start=1
                     /product="herpes simplex virus thymidine kinase"
                     /label=HSV TK
                     /note="confers sensitivity to nucleoside analogs such as
                     acyclovir or ganciclovir"
                     /translation="MASYPCHQHASAFDQAARSRGHSNRRTALRPRRQQEATEVRLEQK
                     MPTLLRVYIDGPHGMGKTTTTQLLVALGSRDDIVYVPEPMTYWQVLGASETIANIYTTQ
                     HRLDQGEISAGDAAVVMTSAQITMGMPYAVTDAVLAPHIGGEAGSSHAPPPALTLIFDR
                     HPIAALLCYPAARYLMGSMTPQAVLAFVALIPPTLPGTNIVLGALPEDRHIDRLAKRQR
                     PGERLDLAMLAAIRRVYGLLANTVRYLQGGGSWREDWGQLSGTAVPPQGAEPQSNAGPR
                     PHIGDTLFTLFRAPELLAPNGDLYNVFAWALDVLAKRLRPMHVFILDYDQSPAGCRDAL
                     LQLTSGMVQTHVTTPGSIPTICDLARTFAREMGEAN"
ORIGIN
        1 tcagcctctg gagtaactgg gactacaggg atgtgccacc atgtccagct gatatttttt
       61 ttagagatgg ggcctcacta tgttgcccag gctggtctct atctcctggc ctcaagcagt
      121 cttcccaccc cccagcctct caaagtgctg ggattcaggc tgagcctccg tgcccagcta
      181 agatagtttt tcattgctgc atagtattcc atcctgcatt attgtcctgt tgcacacatt
      241 tgtttatggt tttccactgt tctaagcagc accgtggtca gcacttcatt tctgtagaac
      301 gtaggtagct gctcaccctc tgatgattgc cccacacttg ggattacctt ggcagagcct
      361 ggcaatgtca aggccattga gttgctgcct aaatactctt cagctctggg ggggcctggg
      421 atttgaaacg ttgattgagg agtagtgtgg gtgggtttgc aagggctcct gggtccttag
      481 tctgtattgg ggctggggtc taggcagcta tggctgggct cctcccagga gccctcctga
      541 cgagggcctt ctcagctggt cgctctgttc tgttgcaggc gggacccttg cgtttgtcag
      601 cccaagcctg gcggtgcaca agagctcctc ggccgtggac cgccagcgag agtacctcct
      661 ggacatgatc ccaccccgct ccatccccca gtcagccacg tggaaaggga gcggaggagg
      721 ttccggtgga ggtggttctg gagattacaa ggatgacgac gataagggcg attacaagga
      781 tgacgacgat aagggagatt acaaggatga cgacgataag gtttcaggaa gcggagctac
      841 taacttcagc ctgctgaagc aggctggaga cgtggaggag aaccctggac ctggatcgtt
      901 tcgcatgatt gaacaagatg gattgcacgc aggttctccg gccgcttggg tggagaggct
      961 attcggctat gactgggcac aacagacaat cggctgctct gatgccgccg tgttccggct
     1021 gtcagcgcag gggcgcccgg ttctttttgt caagaccgac ctgtccggtg ccctgaatga
     1081 actgcaggac gaggcagcgc ggctatcgtg gctggccacg acgggcgttc cttgcgcagc
     1141 tgtgctcgac gttgtcactg aagcgggaag ggactggctg ctattgggcg aagtgccggg
     1201 gcaggatctc ctgtcatctc accttgctcc tgccgagaaa gtatccatca tggctgatgc
     1261 aatgcggcgg ctgcatacgc ttgatccggc tacctgccca ttcgaccacc aagcgaaaca
     1321 tcgcatcgag cgagcacgta ctcggatgga agccggtctt gtcgatcagg atgatctgga
     1381 cgaagagcat caggggctcg cgccagccga actgttcgcc aggctcaagg cgcgcatgcc
     1441 cgacggcgag gatctcgtcg tgacccatgg cgatgcctgc ttgccgaata tcatggtgga
     1501 aaatggccgc ttttctggat tcatcgactg tggccggctg ggtgtggccg accgctatca
     1561 ggacatagcg ttggctaccc gtgatattgc tgaagagctt ggcggcgaat gggctgaccg
     1621 cttcctcgtg ctttacggta tcgccgctcc cgattcgcag cgcatcgcct tctatcgcct
     1681 tcttgacgag ttcttctgat tcgaacatcg gaagacgggc tccctcctcc cccacctggc
     1741 ccctggtcta gaaggaccca ctgcaccacc ctccgctggc tcgggaagac accgtgcccg
     1801 ccccaagagc aagcaccggc catgctgcag aggcaagacc tcaattcttg gctgcaaagt
     1861 ttcatcaggg ctagggggct ggtgccgcct cataggcaga cgaggatcat cgctggggga
     1921 cctttcccgt gggctttctt cctttctctc tttgccttta gtttgcccga caccagcaga
     1981 aaagtggacc ttgggggctg gttctgctcc tggccccctt gttcagcccc tgccggcaca
     2041 cgggcggctc accctggaca ctgtgatgcg catgggcaag gccagcgccc ggggcttctg
     2101 aaccgagcgg ggtgtttcat ttttttgctt ttccctgtct taggctccca gtctttgact
     2161 gccttcccat ggcgatctat aagttgaaag attttttttt tcttggaaag tcctctccac
     2221 tgactgtagc ctccaattca ctggccgtcg ttcactggcc gtcgttttac aacgtcgtga
     2281 ctgggaaaac cctggcgtta cccaacttaa tcgccttgca gcacatcccc ctttcgccag
     2341 ctggcgtaat agcgaagagg cccgcaccga tcgcccttcc caacagttgc gcagcctgaa
     2401 tggcgaatgc gatttattca acaaagccgc cgtcccgtca agtcagcgta atgctctgcc
     2461 agtgttacaa ccaattaacc aattctgatt agaaaaactc atcgagcatc aaatgaaact
     2521 gcaatttatt catatcagga ttatcaatac catatttttg aaaaagccgt ttctgtaatg
     2581 aaggagaaaa ctcaccgagg cagttccata ggatggcaag atcctggtat cggtctgcga
     2641 ttccgactcg tccaacatca atacaaccta ttaatttccc ctcgtcaaaa ataaggttat
     2701 caagtgagaa atcaccatga gtgacgactg aatccggtga gaatggcaaa agcttatgca
     2761 tttctttcca gacttgttca acaggccagc cattacgctc gtcatcaaaa tcactcgcat
     2821 caaccaaacc gttattcatt cgtgattgcg cctgagcgag acgaaatacg cgatcgctgt
     2881 taaaaggaca attacaaaca ggaatcgaat gcaaccggcg caggaacact gccagcgcat
     2941 caacaatatt ttcacctgaa tcaggatatt cttctaatac ctggaatgct gttttcccgg
     3001 ggatcgcagt ggtgagtaac catgcatcat caggagtacg gataaaatgc ttgatggtcg
     3061 gaagaggcat aaattccgtc agccagttta gtctgaccat ctcatctgta acatcattgg
     3121 caacgctacc tttgccatgt ttcagaaaca actctggcgc atcgggcttc ccatacaatc
     3181 gatagattgt cgcacctgat tgcccgacat tatcgcgagc ccatttatac ccatataaat
     3241 cagcatccat gttggaattt aatcgcggct tcgagcaaga cgtttcccgt tgaatatggc
     3301 tcataacacc ccttgtatta ctgtttatgt aagcagacag ttttattgtt catgatgata
     3361 tatttttatc ttgtgcaatg taacatcaga gattttgaga cacaacgtgg ctttgttgaa
     3421 taaatcgaac ttttgctgag ttgaaggatc agatcacgca tcttcccgac aacgcagacc
     3481 gttccgtggc aaagcaaaag ttcaaaatca ccaactggtc cacctacaac aaagctctca
     3541 tcaaccgtgg ctccctcact ttctggctgg atgatggggc gattcaggcc tggtatgagt
     3601 cagcaacacc ttcttcacga ggcagacctc tcgacggagt tccactgagc gtcagacccc
     3661 gtagaaaaga tcaaaggatc ttcttgagat cctttttttc tgcgcgtaat ctgctgcttg
     3721 caaacaaaaa aaccaccgct accagcggtg gtttgtttgc cggatcaaga gctaccaact
     3781 ctttttccga aggtaactgg cttcagcaga gcgcagatac caaatactgt tcttctagtg
     3841 tagccgtagt taggccacca cttcaagaac tctgtagcac cgcctacata cctcgctctg
     3901 ctaatcctgt taccagtggc tgctgccagt ggcgataagt cgtgtcttac cgggttggac
     3961 tcaagacgat agttaccgga taaggcgcag cggtcgggct gaacgggggg ttcgtgcaca
     4021 cagcccagct tggagcgaac gacctacacc gaactgagat acctacagcg tgagctatga
     4081 gaaagcgcca cgcttcccga agggagaaag gcggacaggt atccggtaag cggcagggtc
     4141 ggaacaggag agcgcacgag ggagcttcca gggggaaacg cctggtatct ttatagtcct
     4201 gtcgggtttc gccacctctg acttgagcgt cgatttttgt gatgctcgtc aggggggcgg
     4261 agcctatgga aaaacgccag caacgcggcc tttttacggt tcctggcctt ttgctggcct
     4321 tttgctcaca tgttctttcc tgcgttatcc cctgattctg tggataaccg tattaccgcc
     4381 tttgagtgag ctgataccgc tcgccgcagc cgaacgaccg agcgcagcga gtcagtgagc
     4441 gaggaagcgg aagaagctcg cacattcagc agcgtttttc agcgcgtttt cgatcaacgt
     4501 ttcaatgttg gtatcaacac caggtttaac tttgaactta tcggcactga cggttactga
     4561 ttttgaactt ttgctttgcc acggaacggt ctgcgttgtc gggaagatgc gtgatctgat
     4621 ccttcaactc agcaaaagtt cccaatacgc aaaccgcctc tccccgcgcg ttggccgatt
     4681 cattaatgca gctggcacga caggtttccc gactggaaag cgggcagtga gcgcaacgca
     4741 attaatgtga gttagctcac tcattaggca ccccaggctt tacactttat gcttccggct
     4801 cgtatgttgt gtggaattgt gagcggataa caatttcaca caggaaacag ctatgaccat
     4861 gattacgcca agcttgcatg cctgcaggtc gactctagag gatccccggg taccgagctc
     4921 gaattagctt gcatgcctgc aggtcaattc cctggcatta tgcccagtac atgaccttat
     4981 gggactttcc tacttggcag tacatctacg tattagtcat cgctattacc atggtgatgc
     5041 ggttttggca gtacatcaat gggcgtggat agcggtttga ctcacgggga tttcaagtct
     5101 ccaccccatt gacgtcaatg ggagtttgtt ttggcaccaa aatcaacggg actttccaaa
     5161 atgtcgtaac aactccgccc cattgacgca aatgggcggt aggcgtgtac ggtgggaggt
     5221 ctatataagc agagctcgtt tagtgaaccg tcagatcgcc tggagacgcc atccacgctg
     5281 ttttgacctc cataggagac accgggaccg atccagcctg gggatcccga ccatggcttc
     5341 gtacccctgc catcaacacg cgtctgcgtt cgaccaggct gcgcgttctc gcggccatag
     5401 caaccgacgt acggcgttgc gccctcgccg gcagcaagaa gccacggaag tccgcctgga
     5461 gcagaaaatg cccacgctac tgcgggttta tatagacggt cctcacggga tggggaaaac
     5521 caccaccacg caactgctgg tggccctggg ttcgcgcgac gatatcgtct acgtacccga
     5581 gccgatgact tactggcagg tgctgggggc ttccgagaca atcgcgaaca tctacaccac
     5641 acaacaccgc ctcgaccagg gtgagatatc ggccggggac gcggcggtgg taatgacaag
     5701 cgcccagata acaatgggca tgccttatgc cgtgaccgac gccgttctgg ctcctcatat
     5761 cgggggggag gctgggagct cacatgcccc gcccccggcc ctcaccctca tcttcgaccg
     5821 ccatcccatc gccgccctcc tgtgctaccc ggccgcgcga taccttatgg gcagcatgac
     5881 cccccaggcc gtgctggcgt tcgtggccct catcccgccg accttgcccg gcacaaacat
     5941 cgtgttgggg gcccttccgg aggacagaca catcgaccgc ctggccaaac gccagcgccc
     6001 cggcgagcgg cttgacctgg ctatgctggc cgcgattcgc cgcgtttacg ggctgcttgc
     6061 caatacggtg cggtatctgc agggcggcgg gtcgtggcgg gaggattggg gacagctttc
     6121 ggggacggcc gtgccgcccc agggtgccga gccccagagc aacgcgggcc cacgacccca
     6181 tatcggggac acgttattta ccctgtttcg ggcccccgag ttgctggccc ccaacggcga
     6241 cctgtacaac gtgtttgcct gggccttgga cgtcttggcc aaacgcctcc gtcccatgca
     6301 cgtctttatc ctggattacg accaatcgcc cgccggctgc cgggacgccc tgctgcaact
     6361 tacctccggg atggtccaga cccacgtcac cacccccggc tccataccga cgatctgcga
     6421 cctggcgcgc acgtttgccc gggagatggg ggaggctaac tgaggatccc acgtcactat
     6481 tgtatactct atattatact ctatgttata ctctgtaatc ctactcaata aacgtgtcac
     6541 gcctgtgaaa ccgtactaag tctcccgtgt attcttatca ccatcaggtg acatcctcgc
     6601 ccaggctgtc aatcatgccg gtatcgattc cagtagcacc ggccccacgc tgacaaccca
     6661 ctcttgcagc gttagcagcg cccctcttaa caagccgacc cccaccagcg tcgcggttac
     6721 taacactcct ctccccgacc tgcagcccag ct
//
